Addgene plasmid #54047: mEmerald-Cofilin-C-10
Purpose: Localization: Actin, Excitation: 487, Emission: 509
Depositing lab: Michael Davidson. Depositing organization: Florida State University, Tallahassee.
Backbone
  Vector backbone: mEmerald-C1
  Backbone size w/o insert (bp): 4750
  Vector type: Mammalian Expression
  Selectable markers: Neomycin (select with G418)
Growth in bacteria
  Bacterial resistance: Kanamycin, 50 μg/mL
  Growth temperature: 37°C
  Growth strain: DH5alpha
  Copy number: High Copy
Gene/Insert
  Gene/Insert name: NM_005507.2 (alt name: NM_005507.2)
  Species: H. sapiens (human)
  Entrez Gene: CFL1 (a.k.a. CFL, HEL-S-15, cofilin)
  Promoter: CMV
  Tag / fusion protein: mEmerald (N terminal on backbone)
  Cloning method: Unknown
  Sequencing primers: 5′ CMV-F; 3′ SV40pA-R
Terms and licenses: Academic/Nonprofit Terms; Industry Terms
Depositor comments: . Excitation = 487; Emission = 509. Localization data: Actin
How to cite: mEmerald-Cofilin-C-10 was a gift from Michael Davidson (Addgene plasmid # 54047 ; http://n2t.net/addgene:54047 ; RRID:Addgene_54047)
