[The description below was written by a language model from this plasmid's Addgene catalogue record.]
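Description:
mEmerald-Cofilin-C-10 is a mammalian expression plasmid built on the mEmerald-C1 backbone (about 4.75 kb without the insert). It produces human cofilin-1 (CFL1, corresponding to reference transcript NM_005507.2) as a fusion to the green fluorescent protein mEmerald. The fluorescent protein is supplied by the backbone and sits at the N terminus of the fusion, so cofilin is joined to the C-terminal end of mEmerald. The "C-10" in the name probably denotes this C-terminal placement with a ten-residue linker, but the record does not state this. Transcription is driven by the CMV promoter, a strong constitutive promoter widely used in mammalian cells. The listed SV40pA reverse sequencing primer implies that an SV40 polyadenylation signal lies downstream of the coding region.

The plasmid is maintained at high copy in E. coli under kanamycin selection. It also carries a neomycin resistance marker, so transfected mammalian cells can be selected with G418, for example to establish stable lines. No feature table is provided, so the origin of replication and the exact organisation of the resistance cassette are not documented, and the cloning method is recorded as unknown.

The construct is intended as a fluorescent localization marker for actin. Cofilin is an actin-binding protein that promotes filament depolymerization and severing, so the tagged protein reports on actin-associated structures and their turnover in live or fixed cells. The recorded spectral properties are an excitation maximum of 487 nm and an emission maximum of 509 nm, which suit standard green/GFP filter sets.
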