>Addgene plasmid #54047 | mEmerald-Cofilin-C-10 | depositor partial sequence | sequence record 84232 | insert sequence
CCGTCAGATCCGCTAGCGCTACCGGTCGCCACCATGGTGAGCAAGGGCGAGGAGCTGTTCACCGGGGTGG
TGCCCATCCTGGTCGAGCTGGACGGCGACGTAAACGGCCACAAGTTCAGCGTGTCCGGCGAGGGCGAGGG
CGATGCCACCTACGGCAAGCTGACCCTGAAGTTCATCTGCACCACCGGCAAGCTGCCCGTGCCCTGGCCC
ACCCTCGTGACCACCTTGACCTACGGCGTGCAGTGCTTCGCCCGCTACCCCGACCACATGAAGCAGCACG
ACTTCTTCAAGTCCGCCATGCCCGAAGGCTACGTCCAGGAGCGCACCATCTTCTTCAAGGACGACGGCAA
CTACAAGACCCGCGCCGAGGTGAAGTTCGAGGGCGACACCCTGGTGAACCGCATCGAGCTGAAGGGCATC
GACTTCAAGGAGGACGGCAACATCCTGGGGCACAAGCTGGAGTACAACTACAACAGCCACAAGGTCTATA
TCACCGCCGACAAGCAGAAGAACGGCATCAAGGTGAACTTCAAGACCCGCCACAACATCGAGGACGGCAG
CGTGCAGCTCGCCGACCACTACCAGCAGAACACCCCCATCGGCGACGGCCCCGTGCTGCTGCCCGACAAC
CACTACCTGAGCACCCAGTCCAAGCTGAGCAAAGACCCCAACGAGAAGCGCGATCACATGGTCCTGCTGG
AGTTCGTGACCGCCGCCGGGATCACTCTCGGCATGGACGAGCTGTACAAGTCCGGACTCAGATCTGGCAG
CAGTGGAGGTGCCTCCGGTGTGGCTGTCTCTGATGGTGTCATCAAGGTGTTCAACGACATGAAGGTGCGT
AAGTCTTCAACGCCAGAGGAGGTGAAGAAGCGCAAGAAGGCGGTGCTCTTCTGCCTGAGTGAGGACAAGA
AGAACATCATCCTGGAGGAGGGCAAGGAGATCCTGGTGGGCGATGTGGGCCAGACTGTCGACGATCCCTA
CGCCACCTTTGTCAAGATGCTGCCAGATAAGGACTGCCGCTATGCCCTCTATGATGCAACCTATGAGACC
AAGGAGAGCAAGAAGGAGGATCTGGTGTTTATCTTCTGGGCCCCCGAGTCTGCGCCCCTTAAGAGCAAAA
TGATTTATGCCAGCTCCAAGGACGCCATCAAGAAGAAGCTGACAGGGATCAAGCATGAATTGCAAGCAAA
CTGCTACGAGGAGGTCAAGGACCGCTGCACCCTGGCAGAGAAGCTGGGGGGCAGTGCCGTCATCTCCCTG
GAGGGCAAGCCTTTGTGAGAATTCTGCAGTCGACGGTACCGCGGGCCCGGGATCCACCGGATCTAGATAA
CTGATCATAATCAGCCATACCACATT
