>Addgene plasmid #54047 | mEmerald-Cofilin-C-10 | addgene partial sequence | sequence record 91695 | EGFP-C 5'-CATGGTCCTGCTGGAGTTCGTG-3'
GACGAGCTGTACAAGTCCGGACTCAGATCTGGCAGCAGTGGAGGTGCCTCCGGTGTGGCTGTCTCTGATG
GTGTCATCAAGGTGTTCAACGACATGAAGGTGCGTAAGTCTTCAACGCCAGAGGAGGTGAAGAAGCGCAA
GAAGGCGGTGCTCTTCTGCCTGAGTGAGGACAAGAAGAACATCATCCTGGAGGAGGGCAAGGAGATCCTG
GTGGGCGATGTGGGCCAGACTGTCGACGATCCCTACGCCACCTTTGTCAAGATGCTGCCAGATAAGGACT
GCCGCTATGCCCTCTATGATGCAACCTATGAGACCAAGGAGAGCAAGAAGGAGGATCTGGTGTTTATCTT
CTGGGCCCCCGAGTCTGCGCCCCTTAAGAGCAAAATGATTTATGCCAGCTCCAAGGACGCCATCAAGAAG
AAGCTGACAGGGATCAAGCATGAATTGCAAGCAAACTGCTACGAGGAGGTCAAGGACCGCTGCACCCTGG
CAGAGAAGCTGGGGGGCAGTGCCGTCATCTCCCTGGAGGGCAAGCCTTTGTGAGAATTCTGCAGTCGACG
GTACCGCGGGCCCGGGATCCACCGGATCTAGATAACTGATCATAATCAGCCATACCACATTTGTAGAGGT
TTTACTTGCTTTAAAAAACCTCCCACACCTCCCCCTGAACCTGAAACATAAAATGAATGCAATTGTTGTT
GTTAACTTGTTTATTGCAGCTTATAATGGTTACAAATAAAGCAATAGCATCACAAATTTCACAAATAAAG
CATTTTTTTCACTGCATTCTAGTTGTGGTTTGTCCAAACTCATCAATGTATCTTAACGCGTAAATTGTAA
GCGTTAATATTTTGTTAA
